Addgene plasmid #193371: E2_pENTR_R4-R3_HSPter-RPS5A-NLS
Purpose: (Empty Backbone) nTALEN or nTALECD vector assembly, Entry clone for plants to express ORFs from entry clone with NLS under control of the RPS5A promoter and HSP terminator.
Depositing lab: Shin-ichi Arimura. Depositing organization: The University of Tokyo. Publication: TALE-based C-to-T base editor for multiple homologous genes with flexible precision. Hosoda A, Nakazato I, Okuno M, Itoh T, Takanashi H, Tsutsumi N, Arimura SI. Plant Biotechnol (Tokyo). 2024 Dec 25;41(4):357-365. doi: 10.5511/plantbiotechnology.24.0510a. PubMed 40083573.
Backbone
  Vector backbone: PINII
  Vector type: Plant Expression
Growth in bacteria
  Bacterial resistance: Kanamycin, 50 μg/mL
  Growth temperature: 37°C
  Growth strain: DH5alpha
  Copy number: High Copy
Gene/Insert
  Gene/Insert name: None
Terms and licenses: Academic/Nonprofit Terms; Industry Terms: Not Available to Industry
Depositor comments: Multisite Gateway entry vector to express ORFs from other entry clone. HSP terminator at the downstream of attR4. RPS5A promoter and SV40 nuclear localization signal at the upstream of attR3. Please visit https://doi.org/10.1101/2023.02.27.530312 for bioRxiv preprint.
How to cite: E2_pENTR_R4-R3_HSPter-RPS5A-NLS was a gift from Shin-ichi Arimura (Addgene plasmid # 193371 ; http://n2t.net/addgene:193371 ; RRID:Addgene_193371)
