[The description below was written by a language model from this plasmid's Addgene catalogue record and pLannotate feature annotations shown in this document.]
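Description:
E2_pENTR_R4-R3_HSPter-RPS5A-NLS is a 5.2 kb MultiSite Gateway entry clone used as the middle "linker" module when assembling plant expression vectors for nuclear-targeted TALENs or TALE cytidine deaminase base editors (nTALEN/nTALECD). It is catalogued as an empty backbone with no insert of its own. The backbone is listed as PINII, and the vector type is plant expression. In E. coli it is maintained at high copy through a ColE1/pUC-type origin and selected with kanamycin via the aph(3')-Ia KanR gene. The usual pENTR-style rrnB T1 and T2 terminators sit upstream of the recombination cassette to insulate it from read-through transcription.

The functional region lies between an attR4-type site and attR3. The annotation software labels the former as attP4/attB4 fragments. Immediately after the R4 site is the Arabidopsis HSP18.2 terminator, followed by the RPS5A promoter and an SV40 nuclear localization signal just upstream of attR3. Neither the promoter nor the NLS is annotated in the feature table. The promoter region instead carries scattered matches to Arabidopsis HST coding fragments, which most likely reflect neighbouring genomic sequence captured with the promoter rather than an expressed gene.

In an LR reaction with flanking entry clones, the HSP terminator closes the transcription unit of the upstream ORF. RPS5A-NLS then drives expression of the downstream ORF as an N-terminally NLS-tagged protein. This arrangement lets two coding sequences, such as the left and right TALE arms, be placed as tandem expression units in a single destination vector. The short lacI, lacZα and T7 promoter annotations are backbone remnants.
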