Features (pLannotate 1.2.2; 14 found; start..end, strand, type, name):
    121..213     +  CDS            lacI (fragment): lac repressor; lacI; The lac repressor binds to the lac operator to inhibit transcription in E. coli. This inhibition can be relieved by adding lactose or isopropyl-β-D-thiogalactopyranoside (IPTG).
    268..295     -  terminator     rrnB T2 terminator: transcription terminator T2 from the E. coli rrnB gene
    427..470     +  terminator     rrnB T1 terminator: Escherichia coli rrnB; transcription terminator T1 from the E. coli rrnB gene
    517..553     -  CDS            lacZα (fragment): LacZα fragment of β-galactosidase; lacZ fragment
    570..726     -  protein_bind   attP4 (fragment): mutant version of attP; recombination site for the Gateway® BP reaction BP Clonase™
    706..726     -  protein_bind   attB4: mutant version of attB; core recombination site for the Gateway® BP reaction BP Clonase™
    731..979     +  terminator     HSP terminator: efficient transcription terminator from the Arabidopsis thaliana heat shock protein 18.2 gene (Nagaya et al., 2010)
   1566..1937    +  CDS            HST (fragment): HSTC_ARATH - Also known as HPT2, VTE2-2. Experimental evidence at protein level: Swiss-Prot protein existence level 1. Involved in the synthesis of plastoquinone-9. Can use both homogentisic acid and 2,5-dihydroxyphenylacetic acid gamma-lactone as prenyl acceptors, and solanesyl diphosphate > farnesyl diphosphate > geranylgeranyl diphosphate >> phytyl diphosphate as prenyl donors. Do not catalyze the decardoxylation of homogentisate uncoupled from prenylation. From Arabidopsis thaliana (Mouse-ear cress).
   2089..2172    +  CDS            HST (fragment): HSTC_ARATH - Also known as HPT2, VTE2-2. Experimental evidence at protein level: Swiss-Prot protein existence level 1. Involved in the synthesis of plastoquinone-9. Can use both homogentisic acid and 2,5-dihydroxyphenylacetic acid gamma-lactone as prenyl acceptors, and solanesyl diphosphate > farnesyl diphosphate > geranylgeranyl diphosphate >> phytyl diphosphate as prenyl donors. Do not catalyze the decardoxylation of homogentisate uncoupled from prenylation. From Arabidopsis thaliana (Mouse-ear cress).
   2438..2512    +  CDS            HST (fragment): HSTC_ARATH - Also known as HPT2, VTE2-2. Experimental evidence at protein level: Swiss-Prot protein existence level 1. Involved in the synthesis of plastoquinone-9. Can use both homogentisic acid and 2,5-dihydroxyphenylacetic acid gamma-lactone as prenyl acceptors, and solanesyl diphosphate > farnesyl diphosphate > geranylgeranyl diphosphate >> phytyl diphosphate as prenyl donors. Do not catalyze the decardoxylation of homogentisate uncoupled from prenylation. From Arabidopsis thaliana (Mouse-ear cress).
   3227..3350    +  protein_bind   attR3: mutant version of attR; recombination site for the Gateway® LR reaction LR Clonase™
   3406..3424    -  promoter       T7 promoter: promoter for bacteriophage T7 RNA polymerase
   3558..4367    +  CDS            KanR: aminoglycoside phosphotransferase; aph(3')-Ia; confers resistance to kanamycin in bacteria or G418 (Geneticin®) in eukaryotes
   4514..5102    +  rep_origin     ori: high-copy-number ColE1/pMB1/pBR322/pUC origin of replication
>Addgene plasmid #193371 | E2_pENTR_R4-R3_HSPter-RPS5A-NLS | addgene full sequence | sequence record 381638 | Addgene NGS Result
CTTTCCTGCGTTATCCCCTGATTCTGTGGATAACCGTATTACCGCCTTTGAGTGAGCTGATACCGCTCGC
CGCAGCCGAACGACCGAGCGCAGCGAGTCAGTGAGCGAGGAAGCGGAAGAGCGCCCAATACGCAAACCGC
CTCTCCCCGCGCGTTGGCCGATTCATTAATGCAGCTGGCACGACAGGTTTCCCGACTGGAAAGCGGGCAG
TGAGCGCAACGCAATTAATACGCGTACCGCTAGCCAGGAAGAGTTTGTAGAAACGCAAAAAGGCCATCCG
TCAGGATGGCCTTCTGCTTAGTTTGATGCCTGGCAGTTTATGGCGGGCGTCCTGCCCGCCACCCTCCGGG
CCGTTGCTTCACAACGTTCAAATCCGCTCCCGGCGGATTTGTCCTACTCAGGAGAGCGTTCACCGACAAA
CAACAGATAAAACGAAAGGCCCAGTCTTCCGACTGAGCCTTTCGTTTTATTTGATGCCTGGCAGTTCCCT
ACTCTAGCGTTAACGCTAGCATGGATGTTTTCCCAGTCACGACGTTGTAAAACGACGGCCAGTCTTAAGC
TCGGGCCCCTACAGGTCACTAATACCATCTAAGTAGTTGATTCATAGTGACTGGATATGTTGTGTTTTAC
AGTATTATGTAGTCTGTTTTTTATGCAAAATCTAATTTAATATATTGATATTTATATCATTTTACGTTTC
TCGTTCAACTTTTCTATACAAAGTTGTGAATATGAAGATGAAGATGAAATATTTGGTGTGTCAAATAAAA
AGCTTGTGTGCTTAAGTTTGTGTTTTTTTCTTGGCTTGTTGTGTTATGAATTTGTGGCTTTTTCTAATAT
TAAATGAATGTAAGATCTCATTATAATGAATAAACAAATGTTTCTATAATCCATTGTGAATGTTTTGTTG
GATCTCTTCTGCAGCATATAACTACTGTATGTGCTATGGTATGGACTATGGAATATGATTAAAGATAAGA
TGGGCTCATAGAGTAAAACGAGGCGAGGGACCTATAAACCTCCCTTCATCATGCTATTTCATGATCTATT
TTATAAAATAAAGATGTAGAAAAAAGTAAGCGTAATAACCGCAAAACAAATGATTTAAAACATGGCACAT
AATGAGGAGATTAAGTTCGGTTTACGTTTATTTTAGTACTAATTGTAACGTGAGACTACGTATCGGGAAT
CGCCTAATTAAAGCATTAATGCGAACCTGATTAGATTCACCGACCCTCCTATCGTGTCGACCTTTCTGTT
TCTTAGAATTTTTTGGTAGTCTATGTACTAATAATGTCAGCTTCGTATTTATTTCATAAGCAATTTGCAT
TTGCAATTTGTTTTTTACTTTTATTTTTATTGTATTGTGGAATGTGGACTCGTACCAACATGAAGTTATA
TACCACCAAAAAAATTACAGTTAGTCAAAAGATTCACGAGTGAGAGCTACTTATGATTGTCTTTTACGTA
TATGTCTAATTGTCTATTTGCTCAATAATCTTTGTACTTTCTTTTGTCGTTGATAAATCTAGAGGATCCC
CCTCAACTTTTGATTCGCTATTTGCAGTGCACCTGTGGCGTTCATCACATCTTTTGTGACACTGTTTGCA
CTGGTCATTGCTATTACAAAGGACCTTCCTGATGTTGAAGGAGATCGAAAGTAAGTAACTGCACGCATAA
CCATTTTCTTTCCGCTCTTTGGCTCAATCCATTTGACAGTCAAAGACAATGTTTAACCAGCTCCGTTTGA
TATATTGTCTTTATGTGTTTGTTCAAGCATGTTTAGTTAATCATGCCTTTGATTGATCTTGAATAGGTTC
CAAATATCAACCCTGGCAACAAAACTTGGAGTGAGAAACATTGCATTCCTCGGTTCTGGACTTCTGCTAG
TAAATTATGTTTCAGCCATATCACTAGCTTTCTACATGCCTCAGGTGAATTCATCTATTTCCGTCTTAAC
TATTTCGGTTAATTAAAGCACGAACACCATTACTGCATGTAGAAGCTTGATAAACTATCGCCACCAATTT
ATTTTTGTTGCGATATTGTTACTTTCCTCAGTATGCAGCTTTGAAAAGACCAACCCTCTTATCCTTTAAC
AATGAACAGGTTTTTAGAGGTAGCTTGATGATTCCTGCACATGTGATCTTGGCTTCAGGCTTAATTTTCC
AGGTAAAGCATTATGAGATACTCTTATATCTCTTACATACTTTTGAGATAATGCACAAGAACTTCATAAC
TATATGCTTTAGTTTCTGCATTTGACACTGCCAAATTCATTAATCTCTAATATCTTTGTTGTTGATCTTT
GGTAGACATGGGTACTAGAAAAAGCAAACTACACCAAGGTAAAATACTTTTGTACAAACATAAACTCGTT
ATCACGGAACATCAATGGAGTGTATATCTAACGGAGTGTAGAAACATTTGATTATTGCAGGAAGCTATCT
CAGGATATTATCGGTTTATATGGAATCTCTTCTACGCAGAGTATCTGTTATTCCCCTTCCTCTAGCTTTC
AATTTCATGGTGAGGATATGCAGTTTTCTTTGTATATCATTCTTCTTCTTCTTTGTAGCTTGGAGTCAAA
ATCGGTTCCTTCATGTACATACATCAAGGATATGTCCTTCTGAATTTTTATATCTTGCAATAAAAATGCT
TGTACCAATTGAAACACCAGCTTTTTGAGTTCTATGATCACTGACTTGGTTCTAACCAAAAAAAAAAAAA
TGTTTAATTTACATATCTAAAAGTAGGTTTAGGGAAACCTAAACAGTAAAATATTTGTATATTATTCGAA
TTTCACTCATCATAAAAACTTAAATTGCACCATAAAATTTTGTTTTACTATTAATGATGTAATTTGTGTA
ACTTAAGATAAAAATAATATTCCGTAAGTTAACCGGCTAAAACCACGTATAAACCAGGGAACCTGTTAAA
CCGGTTCTTTACTGGATAAAGAAATGAAAGCCCATGTAGACAGCTCCATTAGAGCCCAAACCCTAAATTT
CTCATCTATATAAAAGGAGTGACATTAGGGTTTTTGTTCGTCCTCTTAAAGCTTCTCGTTTTCTCTGCCG
TCTCTCTCATTCGCGCGACGCAAACGATCTTCAGGTGATCTTCTTTCTCCAAATCCTCTCTCATAACTCT
GATTTCGTACTTGTGTATTTGAGCTCACGCTCTGTTTCTCTCACCACAGCCATGCCTAAGAAGAAGAGGA
AGGTTACAACTTTGTATAATAAAGTTGAACGAGAAACGTAAAATGATATAAATATCAATATATTAAATTA
GATTTTGCATAAAAAACAGACTACATAATACTGTAAAACACAACATATCCAGTCACTATGAATCAACTAC
TTAGATGGTATTAGTGACCTGTACTGCAGGGCGGCCGCGATATCCCCTATAGTGAGTCGTATTACATGGT
CATAGCTGTTTCCTGGCAGCTCTGGCCCGTGTCTCAAAATCTCTGATGTTACATTGCACAAGATAAAAAT
ATATCATCATGAACAATAAAACTGTCTGCTTACATAAACAGTAATACAAGGGGTGTTATGAGCCATATTC
AACGGGAAACGTCGAGGCCGCGATTAAATTCCAACATGGATGCTGATTTATATGGGTATAAATGGGCTCG
CGATAATGTCGGGCAATCAGGTGCGACAATCTATCGCTTGTATGGGAAGCCCGATGCGCCAGAGTTGTTT
CTGAAACATGGCAAAGGTAGCGTTGCCAATGATGTTACAGATGAGATGGTCAGACTAAACTGGCTGACGG
AATTTATGCCTCTTCCGACCATCAAGCATTTTATCCGTACTCCTGATGATGCATGGTTACTCACCACTGC
GATCCCCGGAAAAACAGCATTCCAGGTATTAGAAGAATATCCTGATTCAGGTGAAAATATTGTTGATGCG
CTGGCAGTGTTCCTGCGCCGGTTGCATTCGATTCCTGTTTGTAATTGTCCTTTTAACAGCGATCGCGTAT
TTCGTCTCGCTCAGGCGCAATCACGAATGAATAACGGTTTGGTTGATGCGAGTGATTTTGATGACGAGCG
TAATGGCTGGCCTGTTGAACAAGTCTGGAAAGAAATGCATAAACTTTTGCCATTCTCACCGGATTCAGTC
GTCACTCATGGTGATTTCTCACTTGATAACCTTATTTTTGACGAGGGGAAATTAATAGGTTGTATTGATG
TTGGACGAGTCGGAATCGCAGACCGATACCAGGATCTTGCCATCCTATGGAACTGCCTCGGTGAGTTTTC
TCCTTCATTACAGAAACGGCTTTTTCAAAAATATGGTATTGATAATCCTGATATGAATAAATTGCAGTTT
CATTTGATGCTCGATGAGTTTTTCTAATCAGAATTGGTTAATTGGTTGTAACACTGGCAGAGCATTACGC
TGACTTGACGGGACGGCGCAAGCTCATGACCAAAATCCCTTAACGTGAGTTACGCGTCGTTCCACTGAGC
GTCAGACCCCGTAGAAAAGATCAAAGGATCTTCTTGAGATCCTTTTTTTCTGCGCGTAATCTGCTGCTTG
CAAACAAAAAAACCACCGCTACCAGCGGTGGTTTGTTTGCCGGATCAAGAGCTACCAACTCTTTTTCCGA
AGGTAACTGGCTTCAGCAGAGCGCAGATACCAAATACTGTTCTTCTAGTGTAGCCGTAGTTAGGCCACCA
CTTCAAGAACTCTGTAGCACCGCCTACATACCTCGCTCTGCTAATCCTGTTACCAGTGGCTGCTGCCAGT
GGCGATAAGTCGTGTCTTACCGGGTTGGACTCAAGACGATAGTTACCGGATAAGGCGCAGCGGTCGGGCT
GAACGGGGGGTTCGTGCACACAGCCCAGCTTGGAGCGAACGACCTACACCGAACTGAGATACCTACAGCG
TGAGCTATGAGAAAGCGCCACGCTTCCCGAAGGGAGAAAGGCGGACAGGTATCCGGTAAGCGGCAGGGTC
GGAACAGGAGAGCGCACGAGGGAGCTTCCAGGGGGAAACGCCTGGTATCTTTATAGTCCTGTCGGGTTTC
GCCACCTCTGACTTGAGCGTCGATTTTTGTGATGCTCGTCAGGGGGGCGGAGCCTATGGAAAAACGCCAG
CAACGCGGCCTTTTTACGGTTCCTGGCCTTTTGCTGGCCTTTTGCTCACATGTT
